>Addgene plasmid #187652 | px552-sg-gria1-HT | addgene full sequence | sequence record 369120 | Addgene NGS Result
CCTGCAGGCAGCTGCGCGCTCGCTCGCTCACTGAGGCCGCCCGGGCGTCGGGCGACCTTTGGTCGCCCGG
CCTCAGTGAGCGAGCGAGCGCGCAGAGAGGGAGTGGCCAACTCCATCACTAGGGGTTCCTGCGGCCGCAC
GCGTGAGGGCCTATTTCCCATGATTCCTTCATATTTGCATATACGATACAAGGCTGTTAGAGAGATAATT
GGAATTAATTTGACTGTAAACACAAAGATATTAGTACAAAATACGTGACGTAGAAAGTAATAATTTCTTG
GGTAGTTTGCAGTTTTAAAATTATGTTTTAAAATGGACTATCATATGCTTACCGTAACTTGAAAGTATTT
CGATTTCTTGGCTTTATATATCTTGTGGAAAGGACGAAACACCCTCCCGAGACCATACCAGGGGTTTTAG
AGCTAGAAATAGCAAGTTAAAATAAGGCTAGTCCGTTATCAACTTGAAAAAGTGGCACCGAGTCGGTGCT
TTTTTTCTAGTACCGGTCAATTGCCACCCTGGTATGGTCTCGGGAGGGTGGCGGAGGTTCTGTGGAGGAT
CTGTACTTTCAGAGCGATAACGATGGATCCGAAATCGGTACTGGCTTTCCATTCGACCCCCATTATGTGG
AAGTCCTGGGCGAGCGCATGCACTACGTCGATGTTGGTCCGCGCGATGGCACCCCTGTGCTGTTCCTGCA
CGGTAACCCGACCTCCTCCTACGTGTGGCGCAACATCATCCCGCATGTTGCACCGACCCATCGCTGCATT
GCTCCAGACCTGATCGGTATGGGCAAATCCGACAAACCAGACCTGGGTTATTTCTTCGACGACCACGTCC
GCTTCATGGATGCCTTCATCGAAGCCCTGGGTCTGGAAGAGGTCGTCCTGGTCATTCACGACTGGGGCTC
CGCTCTGGGTTTCCACTGGGCCAAGCGCAATCCAGAGCGCGTCAAAGGTATTGCATTTATGGAGTTCATC
CGCCCTATCCCGACCTGGGACGAATGGCCAGAATTTGCCCGCGAGACCTTCCAGGCCTTCCGCACCACCG
ACGTCGGCCGCAAGCTGATCATCGATCAGAACGTTTTTATCGAGGGTACGCTGCCGATGGGTGTCGTCCG
CCCGCTGACTGAAGTCGAGATGGACCATTACCGCGAGCCGTTCCTGAATCCTGTTGACCGCGAGCCACTG
TGGCGCTTCCCAAACGAGCTGCCAATCGCCGGTGAGCCAGCGAACATCGTCGCGCTGGTCGAAGAATACA
TGGACTGGCTGCACCAGTCCCCTGTCCCGAAGCTGCTGTTCTGGGGCACCCCAGGCGTTCTGATCCCACC
GGCCGAAGCCGCTCGCCTGGCCAAAAGCCTGCCTAACTGCAAGGCTGTGGACATCGGCCCGGGTCTGAAT
CTGCTGCAAGAAGACAACCCGGACCTGATCGGCAGCGAGATCGCGCGCTGGCTGTCTACTCTGGAGATTT
CCGGTTCTGGTAGCGGCTCCTCCACCCTGGTATGGTCTCGGGAGGCTAGCTCTAGACTGCAGAGGGCCCT
GCGTATGAGTGCAAGTGGGTTTTAGGACCAGGATGAGGCGGGGTGGGGGTGCCTACCTGACGACCGACCC
CGACCCACTGGACAAGCACCCAACCCCCATTCCCCAAATTGCGCATCCCCTATCAGAGAGGGGGAGGGGA
AACAGGATGCGGCGAGGCGCGTGCGCACTGCCAGCTTCAGCACCGCGGACAGTGCCTTCGCCCCCGCCTG
GCGGCGCGCGCCACCGCCGCCTCAGCACTGAAGGCGCGCTGACGTCACTCGCCGGTCCCCCGCAAACTCC
CCTTCCCGGCCACCTTGGTCGCGTCCGCGCCGCCGCCGGCCCAGCCGGACCGCACCACGCGAGGCGCGAG
ATAGGGGGGCACGGGCGCGACCATCTGCGCTGCGGCGCCGGCGACTCAGCGCTGCCTCAGTCTGCGGTGG
GCAGCGGAGGAGTCGTGTCGTGCCTGAGAGCGCAGTCGAGAAGGTACCGCCACCATGGTAGCAGGTCATG
CCTCTGGCAGCCCCGCATTCGGGACCGCCTCTCATTCGAATTGCGAACATGAAGAGATCCACCTCGCCGG
CTCGATCCAGCCGCATGGCGCGCTTCTGGTCGTCAGCGAACATGATCATCGCGTCATCCAGGCCAGCGCC
AACGCCGCGGAATTTCTGAATCTCGGAAGCGTACTCGGCGTTCCGCTCGCCGAGATCGACGGCGATCTGT
TGATCAAGATCCTGCCGCATCTCGATCCCACCGCCGAAGGCATGCCGGTCGCGGTGCGCTGCCGGATCGG
CAATCCCTCTACGGAGTACTGCGGTCTGATGCATCGGCCTCCGGAAGGCGGGCTGATCATCGAACTCGAA
CGTGCCGGCCCGTCGATCGATCTGTCAGGCACGCTGGCGCCGGCGCTGGAGCGGATCCGCACGGCGGGTT
CACTGCGCGCGCTGTGCGATGACACCGTGCTGCTGTTTCAGCAGTGCACCGGCTACGACCGGGTGATGGT
GTATCGTTTCGATGAGCAAGGCCACGGCCTGGTATTCTCCGAGTGCCATGTGCCTGGGCTCGAATCCTAT
TTCGGCAACCGCTATCCGTCGTCGACTGTCCCGCAGATGGCGCGGCAGCTGTACGTGCGGCAGCGCGTCC
GCGTGCTGGTCGACGTCACCTATCAGCCGGTGCCGCTGGAGCCGCGGCTGTCGCCGCTGACCGGGCGCGA
TCTCGACATGTCGGGCTGCTTCCTGCGCTCGATGTCGCCGTGCCATCTGCAGTTCCTGAAGGACATGGGC
GTGCGCGCCACCCTGGCGGTGTCGCTGGTGGTCGGCGGCAAGCTGTGGGGCCTGGTTGTCTGTCACCATT
ATCTGCCGCGCTTCATCCGTTTCGAGCTGCGGGCGATCTGCAAACGGCTCGCCGAAAGGATCGCGACGCG
GATCACCGCGCTTGAGAGCTAAGAATTCGATATCAAGCTTATCGATACCGAGCGCTGCTCGAGAGATCTA
CGGGTGGCATCCCTGTGACCCCTCCCCAGTGCCTCTCCTGGCCCTGGAAGTTGCCACTCCAGTGCCCACC
AGCCTTGTCCTAATAAAATTAAGTTGCATCATTTTGTCTGACTAGGTGTCCTTCTATAATATTATGGGGT
GGAGGGGGGTGGTATGGAGCAAGGGGCAAGTTGGGAAGACAACCTGTAGGGCCTGCGGGGTCTATTGGGA
ACCAAGCTGGAGTGCAGTGGCACAATCTTGGCTCACTGCAATCTCCGCCTCCTGGGTTCAAGCGATTCTC
CTGCCTCAGCCTCCCGAGTTGTTGGGATTCCAGGCATGCATGACCAGGCTCAGCTAATTTTTGTTTTTTT
GGTAGAGACGGGGTTTCACCATATTGGCCAGGCTGGTCTCCAACTCCTAATCTCAGGTGATCTACCCACC
TTGGCCTCCCAAATTGCTGGGATTACAGGCGTGAACCACTGCTCCCTTCCCTGTCCTTCTGATTTTGTAG
GTAACCACGTGCGGACCGAGCGGCCGCAGGAACCCCTAGTGATGGAGTTGGCCACTCCCTCTCTGCGCGC
TCGCTCGCTCACTGAGGCCGGGCGACCAAAGGTCGCCCGACGCCCGGGCTTTGCCCGGGCGGCCTCAGTG
AGCGAGCGAGCGCGCAGCTGCCTGCAGGGGCGCCTGATGCGGTATTTTCTCCTTACGCATCTGTGCGGTA
TTTCACACCGCATA
[95 nt withheld, positions 3725-3819]
T
[46 nt withheld, positions 3821-3866]
C
[141 nt withheld, positions 3868-4008]
CCTTTGACGTTGGAGTCCACGTTCTTT
[37 nt withheld, positions 4036-4072]
ACTCTATCTCGGGCTATTCTTTTGATTTATAAGGGATTTTGCCGATTTCGGTCTATTGGTTAAAAAATGA
GCTGATTTAACAAAAATTTAACGCGAATTTTAACAAAATATTAACGTTTACAATTTTATGGTGCACTCTC
AGTACAATCTGCTCTGATGCCGCATAGTTAAGCCAGCCCCGACACCCGCCAACACCCGCTGACGCGCCCT
GACGGGCTTGTCTGCTCCCGGCATCCGCTTACAGACAAGCTGTGACCGTCTCCGGGAGCTGCATGTGTCA
GAGGTTTTCACCGTCATCACCGAAACGCGCGAGACGAAAGGGCCTCGTGATACGCCTATTTTTATAGGTT
AATGTCATGATAATAATGGTTTCTTAGACGTCAGGTGGCACTTTTCGGGGAAATGTGCGCGGAACCCCTA
TTTGTTTATTTTTCTAAATACATTCAAATATGTATCCGCTCATGAGACAATAACCCTGATAAATGCTTCA
ATAATATTGAAAAAGGAAGAGTATGAGTATTCAACATTTCCGTGTCGCCCTTATTCCCTTTTTTGCGGCA
TTTTGCCTTCCTGTTTTTGCTCACCCAGAAACGCTGGTGAAAGTAAAAGATGCTGAAGATCAGTTGGGTG
CACGAGTGGGTTACATCGAACTGGATCTCAACAGCGGTAAGATCCTTGAGAGTTTTCGCCCCGAAGAACG
TTTTCCAATGATGAGCACTTTTAAAGTTCTGCTATGTGGCGCGGTATTATCCCGTATTGACGCCGGGCAA
GAGCAACTCGGTCGCCGCATACACTATTCTCAGAATGACTTGGTTGAGTACTCACCAGTCACAGAAAAGC
ATCTTACGGATGGCATGACAGTAAGAGAATTATGCAGTGCTGCCATAACCATGAGTGATAACACTGCGGC
CAACTTACTTCTGACAACGATCGGAGGACCGAAGGAGCTAACCGCTTTTTTGCACAACATGGGGGATCAT
GTAACTCGCCTTGATCGTTGGGAACCGGAGCTGAATGAAGCCATACCAAACGACGAGCGTGACACCACGA
TGCCTGTAGCAATGGCAACAACGTTGCGCAAACTATTAACTGGCGAACTACTTACTCTAGCTTCCCGGCA
ACAATTAATAGACTGGATGGAGGCGGATAAAGTTGCAGGACCACTTCTGCGCTCGGCCCTTCCGGCTGGC
TGGTTTATTGCTGATAAATCTGGAGCCGGTGAGCGTGGGTCTCGCGGTATCATTGCAGCACTGGGGCCAG
ATGGTAAGCCCTCCCGTATCGTAGTTATCTACACGACGGGGAGTCAGGCAACTATGGATGAACGAAATAG
ACAGATCGCTGAGATAGGTGCCTCACTGATTAAGCATTGGTAACTGTCAGACCAAGTTTACTCATATATA
CTTTAGATTGATTTAAAACTTCATTTTTAATTTAAAAGGATCTAGGTGAAGATCCTTTTTGATAATCTCA
TGACCAAAATCCCTTAACGTGAGTTTTCGTTCCACTGAGCGTCAGACCCCGTAGAAAAGATCAAAGGATC
TTCTTGAGATCCTTTTTTTCTGCGCGTAATCTGCTGCTTGCAAACAAAAAAACCACCGCTACCAGCGGTG
GTTTGTTTGCCGGATCAAGAGCTACCAACTCTTTTTCCGAAGGTAACTGGCTTCAGCAGAGCGCAGATAC
CAAATACTGTTCTTCTAGTGTAGCCGTAGTTAGGCCACCACTTCAAGAACTCTGTAGCACCGCCTACATA
CCTCGCTCTGCTAATCCTGTTACCAGTGGCTGCTGCCAGTGGCGATAAGTCGTGTCTTACCGGGTTGGAC
TCAAGACGATAGTTACCGGATAAGGCGCAGCGGTCGGGCTGAACGGGGGGTTCGTGCACACAGCCCAGCT
TGGAGCGAACGACCTACACCGAACTGAGATACCTACAGCGTGAGCTATGAGAAAGCGCCACGCTTCCCGA
AGGGAGAAAGGCGGACAGGTATCCGGTAAGCGGCAGGGTCGGAACAGGAGAGCGCACGAGGGAGCTTCCA
GGGGGAAACGCCTGGTATCTTTATAGTCCTGTCGGGTTTCGCCACCTCTGACTTGAGCGTCGATTTTTGT
GATGCTCGTCAGGGGGGCGGAGCCTATGGAAAAACGCCAGCAACGCGGCCTTTTTACGGTTCCTGGCCTT
TTGCTGGCCTTTTGCTCACATGT
Features (pLannotate 1.2.2; 18 found; start..end, strand, type, name):
     12..39      +  repeat_region  AAV2 ITR (fragment): inverted terminal repeat of adeno-associated virus serotype 2 inverted
     68..95      +  repeat_region  AAV2 ITR (fragment): inverted terminal repeat of adeno-associated virus serotype 2 inverted
    145..385     +  promoter       U6 promoter: RNA polymerase III promoter for human U6 snRNA
    414..489     +  misc_RNA       gRNA scaffold: guide RNA scaffold for the Streptococcus pyogenes CRISPR/Cas9 system
    555..575     +  CDS            TEV site: tobacco etch virus (TEV) protease recognition and cleavage site
    591..1474    +  CDS            HaloTag® (fragment): modified bacterial dehalogenase that forms covalent bonds with chloroalkane derivatives
   1548..1995    +  promoter       hSyn promoter: human synapsin I promoter; confers neuron-specific expression (Kügler et al., 2003)
   2015..2962    +  CDS            ORF frame 1: bright monomeric near-infrared fluorescent protein engineered from a bacterial phytochrome, with an emission maximum of 670 nm (Shcherbakova et al., 2016)
   2963..2990    +  misc_feature   MCS (fragment): pBluescript multiple cloning site
   3012..3488    +  polyA_signal   hGH poly(A) signal: human growth hormone polyadenylation signal
   3528..3668    +  repeat_region  AAV2 ITR: inverted terminal repeat of adeno-associated virus serotype 2 inverted
   3673..3724    -  misc_feature   bom (fragment): basis of mobility region from pBR322
   3743..4198    +  rep_origin     f1 ori (sequence partly withheld): f1 bacteriophage origin of replication; arrow indicates direction of (+) strand synthesis
   4199..4248    -  misc_feature   bom (fragment): basis of mobility region from pBR322
   4350..4385    -  CDS            rop (fragment): Rop protein, which maintains plasmids at low copy number; rop
   4480..4584    +  promoter       AmpR promoter: bla
   4585..5445    +  CDS            AmpR: β-lactamase; bla; confers resistance to ampicillin, carbenicillin, and related antibiotics
   5616..6204    +  rep_origin     ori: high-copy-number ColE1/pMB1/pBR322/pUC origin of replication
