[The description below was written by a language model from this plasmid's Addgene catalogue record and pLannotate feature annotations shown in this document.]
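Description:
px552-sg-gria1-HT is an AAV transfer plasmid built on the PX552 CRISPR backbone, designed for knock-in tagging of the AMPA receptor subunit gene Gria1 in neurons. It is maintained in bacteria as a high-copy plasmid through a ColE1/pUC-type origin with ampicillin selection (AmpR under its own promoter), and it also carries an f1 phage origin. AAV2 inverted terminal repeats flank the payload so that it can be packaged into recombinant AAV. The annotation finds an intact ITR downstream of the cassette but only short fragments of the upstream one. This may reflect the difficulty of sequencing and annotating these repeats, and it fits with propagation in a recombination-reduced strain.

Between the ITRs sit three functional units. A human U6 RNA polymerase III promoter drives a single guide RNA with the S. pyogenes Cas9 scaffold, directed against Gria1. Cas9 itself is not annotated on this plasmid and must be provided separately. Downstream lies a promoterless synthetic HaloTag donor of about 1 kb, preceded by an annotated TEV protease site. It is intended for insertion into the region encoding the N-terminal domain of Gria1 by homology-independent targeted integration (HITI), in which the donor is ligated into the Cas9 cut site by end joining. The donor's flanking guide target sites are not annotated. Finally, the neuron-specific human synapsin I promoter expresses the near-infrared fluorescent protein miRFP670, which replaces the backbone's original EGFP and is terminated by the hGH polyadenylation signal, marking transduced or transfected neurons. The resulting HaloTag fusion lets endogenous receptor be covalently labelled with chloroalkane dye ligands, supporting imaging studies of AMPA receptor trafficking.
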