Addgene plasmid #187652: px552-sg-gria1-HT
Purpose: Contains HaloTag to be inserted into the NTD of Gria1 (via HITI), single guide RNA to target Cas9 to Gria1 under control of the U6 promoter, and miRFP670 under control of human synapsin promoter.
Depositing lab: Erin O'Shea. Depositing organization: HHMI, Janelia Research Campus. Publication: Plasticity-induced actin polymerization in the dendritic shaft regulates intracellular AMPA receptor trafficking. Wong VC, Houlihan PR, Liu H, Walpita D, DeSantis MC, Liu Z, O'Shea EK. Elife. 2024 Aug 15;13:e80622. doi: 10.7554/eLife.80622. PubMed 39146380.
Backbone
  Vector backbone: PX552
  Backbone size w/o insert (bp): 5273
  Total vector size (bp): 6276
  Modifications to backbone: EGFP replaced with miRFP670
  Vector type: Mammalian Expression, AAV, CRISPR
Growth in bacteria
  Bacterial resistance: Ampicillin, 100 μg/mL
  Growth temperature: 37°C
  Growth strain: NEB Stable
  Copy number: High Copy
Gene/Insert 1
  Gene/Insert name: HaloTag donor sequence
  Species: Synthetic
  Insert size (bp): 1003
  Tag / fusion protein: N/A
  Cloning method: Gibson Cloning
  Sequencing primers: 5′ ggctagtccgttatcaacttg; 3′ tgcatttatggagttcatccgc
Gene/Insert 2
  Gene/Insert name: miRFP670
  Species: Synthetic
  Insert size (bp): 956
  Promoter: Synapsin
  Tag / fusion protein: N/A
  Cloning method: Restriction Enzyme; 5′ cloning site KpnI (not destroyed); 3′ cloning site EcoRI (not destroyed)
  Sequencing primers: 5′ tcagcgctgcctcagtctgc; 3′ atagaaggacacctagtcag
Terms and licenses: Academic/Nonprofit Terms; Industry Terms: Not Available to Industry
How to cite: px552-sg-gria1-HT was a gift from Erin O'Shea (Addgene plasmid # 187652 ; http://n2t.net/addgene:187652 ; RRID:Addgene_187652)
